>Addgene plasmid #42261 | pRK5-mFzd9 | addgene partial sequence | sequence record 61355 | SV40pA-R  5'-GAAATTTGTGATGCTATTGC-3'
TTGGGCCATGGCGGCCAAGCTCGGGCCCCTAAGTCAGCAAGCCCATGGTTACTAGCGTCCCAAGCAAACC
TGTCAACGTGAAACACGTGTGCCCAGATAGAAGACGGGTAGTACCTGAAGTGGTTCCACTTCCTTTATTT
GGGGTTGTTTCCTCGAGTCCTCCACCGTTCAGGTCTTCTTCTGAGATTAGCTTCTGTTCCATTCCTCCGC
CAAGCTTCTAGAGGTGTGTGGGGTTCTCCAGAGAGGGGTCTGTCTTAGTCATGTGCAAGACCACCGTGGG
GGCTTTGTAGTGGCAGTGGGTACCCCGGCCATAGCCCCCTGGGGTTCGGCAGGCCTTGGCCCGGGCTCGG
CCAGCTGCCATTTTTCGGTAGCACAGGCTCTGCCAAGTCTGAAAAGTCTTGGAACTCCATACCCAGACTC
CACTGGTGATGCCCACCACCAAGGACATGAAGATTTTGAGCATGAAGACAGCCACAGTGGGCACCGAGCC
CCCTGGCAGCGAGCAGTCTCTCCGGCCTCCAGGCACGGTGGCAGCAGTACATGGTTGCTCTGTGGCCCGA
AGCCGCCAGAAGTCCATGTTGAGGCGTTCATAAACGTAGCAGACAATGACGCAGGTGGCCGGCACTGTGT
AAAGGATGGAAAAGACTCCGATTTTGACCATCAGCTTCTCCAGCTTCTCCGTATTGGTGCCTCCCGTCTT
CATGATTTTGCGGATATGGAAGAGAGCCACAAAACCGGTCAGGAGGAAACTGGTACCCAGTACCAGGTAG
CAAGATAGGGGTACCAACACAAAGCCAG
