[The description below was written by a language model from this plasmid's Addgene catalogue record.]
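Description:
pRK5-mFzd9 is a mammalian expression plasmid built on the pRK5 backbone and carrying the mouse Frizzled 9 gene (Fzd9, also known as mfz9). It is propagated in E. coli under ampicillin selection; the record lists the copy number as unknown and names no origin of replication. No feature table is supplied, so the regulatory elements around the insert are not explicitly documented. pRK5-family vectors generally drive expression from a CMV immediate-early promoter, but the record does not state the promoter. The listed sequencing primers, SP6 at the 5′ end and an SV40 polyadenylation-signal reverse primer at the 3′ end, suggest that the insert sits between an SP6 promoter site and an SV40 poly(A) signal. No epitope tags, fusion partners, reporters or mammalian selection markers are recorded, and the cloning method is given as unknown. It is also not stated whether the insert is the full-length, unmodified coding sequence.

Frizzled 9 belongs to the Frizzled family of seven-pass transmembrane receptors, which bind Wnt ligands and signal through canonical and non-canonical (planar cell polarity) pathways. The associated publication concerns redundant functions of Frizzled 2 and Frizzled 7 in convergent extension and in closure of the ventricular septum and palate, within a network of interacting genes. This plasmid therefore appears to be one of a set of mouse Frizzled expression constructs. Its likely use is transient expression of Fzd9 in cultured mammalian cells, for example in Wnt signalling or receptor–ligand studies, although the record does not specify particular applications.
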