Addgene plasmid #42261: pRK5-mFzd9
Depositing lab: Chris Garcia & Jeremy Nathans. Depositing organization: Johns Hopkins University and School of Medicine. Publication: Frizzled 2 and frizzled 7 function redundantly in convergent extension and closure of the ventricular septum and palate: evidence for a network of interacting genes. Yu H, Ye X, Guo N, Nathans J. Development. 2012 Dec 1;139(23):4383-94. doi: 10.1242/dev.083352. Epub 2012 Oct 24. PubMed 23095888.
Backbone
  Vector backbone: pRK5
  Vector type: Mammalian Expression
Growth in bacteria
  Bacterial resistance: Ampicillin, 100 μg/mL
  Growth temperature: 37°C
  Growth strain: DH5alpha
  Copy number: Unknown
Gene/Insert
  Gene/Insert name: Frizzled 9
  Species: M. musculus (mouse)
  Entrez Gene: Fzd9 (a.k.a. mfz9)
  Cloning method: Unknown
  Sequencing primers: 5′ SP6; 3′ SV40pA-R
Terms and licenses: Academic/Nonprofit Terms; Industry Terms: Not Available to Industry
How to cite: pRK5-mFzd9 was a gift from Chris Garcia & Jeremy Nathans (Addgene plasmid # 42261 ; http://n2t.net/addgene:42261 ; RRID:Addgene_42261)
